Addgene plasmid #91027: pMOD_A0908
Purpose: Module A, Promoter: EC1.2, Gene: TREX2-P2A-AtCas9, Terminator: HSP
Depositing lab: Daniel Voytas. Depositing organization: University of Minnesota. Publication: A multi-purpose toolkit to enable advanced genome engineering in plants. Cermak T, Curtin SJ, Gil-Humanes J, Cegan R, Kono TJY, Konecna E, Belanto JJ, Starker CG, Mathre JW, Greenstein RL, Voytas DF. Plant Cell. 2017 May 18. pii: tpc.00922.2016. doi: 10.1105/tpc.16.00922. PubMed 28522548.
Backbone
  Vector backbone: pMOD_A1001
  Vector type: CRISPR
Growth in bacteria
  Bacterial resistance: Ampicillin, 100 μg/mL
  Growth temperature: 37°C
  Growth strain: DH5alpha
  Copy number: High Copy
Gene/Insert
  Gene/Insert name: TREX2-P2A-AtCas9
  Species: Synthetic
  Promoter: EC1.2
  Cloning method: Gibson Cloning
  Sequencing primers: 5′ unknown
Terms and licenses: Academic/Nonprofit Terms; Industry Terms: Not Available to Industry
How to cite: pMOD_A0908 was a gift from Daniel Voytas (Addgene plasmid # 91027 ; http://n2t.net/addgene:91027 ; RRID:Addgene_91027)
