[The description below was written by a language model from this plasmid's Addgene catalogue record and pLannotate feature annotations shown in this document.]
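Description:
pMOD_A0908 is a "Module A" plasmid from a modular plant genome-engineering toolkit, built on the pMOD_A1001 backbone and classed as a CRISPR vector. It is a high-copy bacterial plasmid of about 8.2 kb that replicates through a ColE1/pUC-type origin and is selected with ampicillin through a β-lactamase gene driven by its own bla promoter. As a module plasmid, it appears intended as a cloning intermediate that supplies the nuclease expression cassette for assembly with other modules, rather than as a final plant transformation vector. The record lists no T-DNA borders, plant selectable marker or guide RNA cassette on this plasmid.

The payload is a single plant expression unit made by Gibson cloning, in which the EC1.2 promoter drives a TREX2-P2A-AtCas9 open reading frame that ends at the HSP terminator from the Arabidopsis heat shock protein 18.2 gene. The feature table identifies the first coding region as mouse Trex2, a 3' exonuclease, and the second as Streptococcus pyogenes Cas9. The "At" prefix suggests an Arabidopsis codon-optimised version, though the record does not say so. The P2A peptide between them causes ribosomal skipping, so one transcript yields two separate proteins. Co-expressing an end-processing exonuclease with Cas9 is generally used to bias repair of the double-strand break towards deletions and so raise mutagenesis frequency. EC1.2 is generally known as an Arabidopsis egg-cell-specific promoter, which would favour editing early in development and heritable mutations. The promoter itself is not annotated in the feature table, although the unannotated stretch upstream of Trex2 probably contains it, and the short "pause site" fragment called there is likely an incidental match.
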