Features (pLannotate 1.2.2; 7 found; start..end, strand, type, name):
     80..668     +  rep_origin     ori: high-copy-number ColE1/pMB1/pBR322/pUC origin of replication
   1845..1868    +  misc_feature   pause site (fragment): RNA polymerase II transcriptional pause signal from the human α2 globin gene
   1902..2609    +  CDS            Trex2: TREX2_MOUSE - Experimental evidence at protein level: Swiss-Prot protein existence level 1. Exonuclease with a preference for double-stranded DNA with mismatched 3' termini. May play a role in DNA repair. From Mus musculus (Mouse).
   2676..6779    +  CDS            cas9: CAS9_STRP1 - Also known as csn1 From Streptococcus pyogenes serotype M1.
   6825..7073    +  terminator     HSP terminator: efficient transcription terminator from the Arabidopsis thaliana heat shock protein 18.2 gene (Nagaya et al., 2010)
   7154..7254    +  promoter       AmpR promoter: bla
   7255..8115    +  CDS            AmpR: β-lactamase; bla; confers resistance to ampicillin, carbenicillin, and related antibiotics
>Addgene plasmid #91027 | pMOD_A0908 | addgene full sequence | sequence record 191082 | Addgene NGS Result
GCCTTGACGGCAAAATCCCTTAACGTGAGTTTTCGTTCCACTGAGCGTCAGACCCCGTAGAAAAGATCAA
AGGATCTTCTTGAGATCCTTTTTTTCTGCGCGTAATCTGCTGCTTGCAAACAAAAAAACCACCGCTACCA
GCGGTGGTTTGTTTGCCGGATCAAGAGCTACTAACTCTTTTTCCGAAGGTAACTGGCTTCAGCAGAGCGC
AGATACCAAATACTGTTCTTCTAGTGTAGCCGTAGTTAGGCCACCACTTCAAGAACTCTGTAGCACCGCC
TACATACCTCGCTCTGCTAATCCTGTTACCAGTGGCTGCTGCCAGTGGCGATAAGTCGTGTCTTACCGGG
TTGGACTCAAGACGATAGTTACCGGATAAGGCGCAGCGGTCGGGCTGAACGGGGGGTTCGTGCTCACAGC
CCAGCTTGGAGCGAACGACCTACACCGAACTGAGATACCTACAGCGTGAGCTATGAGAAAGCGCCACGCT
TCCCGAAGGGAGAAAGGCGGACAGGTATCCGGTAAGCGGCAGGGTCGGAACAGGAGAGCGCACGAGGGAG
CTTCCAGGGGGAAACGCCTGGTATCTTTATAGTCCTGTCGGGTTTCGCCACCTCTGACTTGAGCGTCGAT
TTTTGTGATGCTCGTCAGGGGGGCGGAGCCTATGGAAAAACGCCAGCAACGCGGCCTTTTTACGGTTCCT
GGCCTTTTGCTGGCCTTTTGCTCACATGTTCTTTCCTGCGTTATCCCCTGATTCTGTGGATAACCGTATT
ACCGCCTTTGAGTGAGCTGATACCGCTCGCCGCAGCCGAACGACCGAGCGCAGCGAGTCAGTGAGCGAGG
AAGCGGAAGAGCGCCCACCTGCTCATGATCGGCGCGCCACTTTGATAAATGTTCCTCGCTGACGTAAGAA
GACATTAGTAATGGTTATAATATATAGCTTTCTATGAATGTATGGTGAGAAAATGTCTGTTCACTGATTT
TGAGTTTGGAATAAAAGCATTTGCGTTTGGTTTATCATTGCGTTTATACAAGGACAGAGATCCACTGAGC
TGGAATAGCTTAAAACCATTATCAGAACAAAATAAACCATTTTTTGTTAAGAATCAGAGCATAGTAAACA
ACAGAAACAACCTAAGAGAGGTAACTTGTCCAAGAAGATAGCTAATTATATCTATTTTATAAAAGTTATC
ATAGTTTGTAAGTCACAAAAGATGCAAATAACAGAGAAACTAGGAGACTTGAGAATATACATTCTTGTAT
ATTTGTATTCGAGATTGTGAAAATTTGACCATAAGTTTAAATTCTTAAAAAGATATATCTGATCTAGATG
ATGGTTATAGACTGTAATTTTACCACATGTTTAATGATGGATAGTGACACACATGACACATCGACAACAC
TATAGCATCTTATTTAGATTACAACATGAAATTTTTCTGTAATACATGTCTTTGTACATAATTTAAAAGT
AATTCCTAAGAAATATATTTATACAAGGAGTTTAAAGAAAACATAGCATAAAGTTCAATGAGTAGTAAAA
ACCATATACAGTATATAGCATAAAGTTCAATGAGTTTATTACAAAAGCATTGGTTCACTTTCTGTAACAC
GACGTTAAACCTTCGTCTCCAATAGGAGCGCTACTGATTCAACATGCCAATATATACTAAATACGTTTCT
ACAGTCAAATGCTTTAACGTTTCATGATTAAGTGACTATTTACCGTCAATCCTTTCCCATTCCTCCCACT
AATCCAACTTTTTAATTACTCTTAAATCACCACTAAGCTTCGAATCCATCCAAAACCACAATATAAAAAC
AGAACTCTCGTAACTCAATCATCGCAAAACAAAACAAAACAAAACAAAAACCCCAAAAAGAAAGAATAAC
CTGCAGGAAAAATGTCTGAGCCACCTCGGGCTGAGACCTTTGTATTCCTGGACCTAGAAGCCACTGGGCT
CCCAAACATGGACCCTGAGATTGCAGAGATATCCCTTTTTGCTGTTCACCGCTCTTCCCTGGAGAACCCA
GAACGGGATGATTCTGGTTCCTTGGTGCTGCCCCGTGTTCTGGACAAGCTCACACTGTGCATGTGCCCGG
AGCGCCCCTTTACTGCCAAGGCCAGTGAGATTACTGGTTTGAGCAGCGAAAGCCTGATGCACTGCGGGAA
GGCTGGTTTCAATGGCGCTGTGGTAAGGACACTGCAGGGCTTCCTAAGCCGCCAGGAGGGCCCCATCTGC
CTTGTGGCCCACAATGGCTTCGATTATGACTTCCCACTGCTGTGCACGGAGCTACAACGTCTGGGTGCCC
ATCTGCCCCAAGACACTGTCTGCCTGGACACACTGCCTGCATTGCGGGGCCTGGACCGTGCTCACAGCCA
CGGCACCAGGGCTCAAGGCCGCAAAAGCTACAGCCTGGCCAGTCTCTTCCACCGCTACTTCCAGGCTGAA
CCCAGTGCTGCCCATTCAGCAGAAGGTGATGTGCACACCCTGCTTCTGATCTTCCTGCATCGTGCTCCTG
AGCTGCTCGCCTGGGCAGATGAGCAGGCCCGCAGCTGGGCTCATATTGAGCCCATGTACGTGCCACCTGA
TGGTCCAAGCCTCGAAGCCGGATCTGGAGCTACTAATTTTTCTCTTCTTAAGCAAGCTGGAGATGTTGAA
GAAAATCCTGGACCCATGGATAAGAAGTACTCTATCGGACTCGATATCGGAACTAACTCTGTGGGATGGG
CTGTGATCACCGATGAGTACAAGGTGCCATCTAAGAAGTTCAAGGTTCTCGGAAACACCGATAGGCACTC
TATCAAGAAAAACCTTATCGGTGCTCTCCTCTTCGATTCTGGTGAAACTGCTGAGGCTACCAGACTCAAG
AGAACCGCTAGAAGAAGGTACACCAGAAGAAAGAACAGGATCTGCTACCTCCAAGAGATCTTCTCTAACG
AGATGGCTAAAGTGGATGATTCATTCTTCCACAGGCTCGAAGAGTCATTCCTCGTGGAAGAAGATAAGAA
GCACGAGAGGCACCCTATCTTCGGAAACATCGTTGATGAGGTGGCATACCACGAGAAGTACCCTACTATC
TACCACCTCAGAAAGAAGCTCGTTGATTCTACTGATAAGGCTGATCTCAGGCTCATCTACCTCGCTCTCG
CTCACATGATCAAGTTCAGAGGACACTTCCTCATCGAGGGTGATCTCAACCCTGATAACTCTGATGTGGA
TAAGTTGTTCATCCAGCTCGTGCAGACCTACAACCAGCTTTTCGAAGAGAACCCTATCAACGCTTCAGGT
GTGGATGCTAAGGCTATCCTCTCTGCTAGGCTCTCTAAGTCAAGAAGGCTTGAGAACCTCATTGCTCAGC
TCCCTGGTGAGAAGAAGAACGGACTTTTCGGAAACTTGATCGCTCTCTCTCTCGGACTCACCCCTAACTT
CAAGTCTAACTTCGATCTCGCTGAGGATGCAAAGCTCCAGCTCTCAAAGGATACCTACGATGATGATCTC
GATAACCTCCTCGCTCAGATCGGAGATCAGTACGCTGATTTGTTCCTCGCTGCTAAGAACCTCTCTGATG
CTATCCTCCTCAGTGATATCCTCAGAGTGAACACCGAGATCACCAAGGCTCCACTCTCAGCTTCTATGAT
CAAGAGATACGATGAGCACCACCAGGATCTCACACTTCTCAAGGCTCTTGTTAGACAGCAGCTCCCAGAG
AAGTACAAAGAGATTTTCTTCGATCAGTCTAAGAACGGATACGCTGGTTACATCGATGGTGGTGCATCTC
AAGAAGAGTTCTACAAGTTCATCAAGCCTATCCTCGAGAAGATGGATGGAACCGAGGAACTCCTCGTGAA
GCTCAATAGAGAGGATCTTCTCAGAAAGCAGAGGACCTTCGATAACGGATCTATCCCTCATCAGATCCAC
CTCGGAGAGTTGCACGCTATCCTTAGAAGGCAAGAGGATTTCTACCCATTCCTCAAGGATAACAGGGAAA
AGATTGAGAAGATTCTCACCTTCAGAATCCCTTACTACGTGGGACCTCTCGCTAGAGGAAACTCAAGATT
CGCTTGGATGACCAGAAAGTCTGAGGAAACCATCACCCCTTGGAACTTCGAAGAGGTGGTGGATAAGGGT
GCTAGTGCTCAGTCTTTCATCGAGAGGATGACCAACTTCGATAAGAACCTTCCAAACGAGAAGGTGCTCC
CTAAGCACTCTTTGCTCTACGAGTACTTCACCGTGTACAACGAGTTGACCAAGGTTAAGTACGTGACCGA
GGGAATGAGGAAGCCTGCTTTTTTGTCAGGTGAGCAAAAGAAGGCTATCGTTGATCTCTTGTTCAAGACC
AACAGAAAGGTGACCGTGAAGCAGCTCAAAGAGGATTACTTCAAGAAAATCGAGTGCTTCGATTCAGTTG
AGATTTCTGGTGTTGAGGATAGGTTCAACGCATCTCTCGGAACCTACCACGATCTCCTCAAGATCATTAA
GGATAAGGATTTCTTGGATAACGAGGAAAACGAGGATATCTTGGAGGATATCGTTCTTACCCTCACCCTC
TTTGAAGATAGAGAGATGATTGAAGAAAGGCTCAAGACCTACGCTCATCTCTTCGATGATAAGGTGATGA
AGCAGTTGAAGAGAAGAAGATACACTGGTTGGGGAAGGCTCTCAAGAAAGCTCATTAACGGAATCAGGGA
TAAGCAGTCTGGAAAGACAATCCTTGATTTCCTCAAGTCTGATGGATTCGCTAACAGAAACTTCATGCAG
CTCATCCACGATGATTCTCTCACCTTTAAAGAGGATATCCAGAAGGCTCAGGTTTCAGGACAGGGTGATA
GTCTCCATGAGCATATCGCTAACCTCGCTGGATCTCCTGCAATCAAGAAGGGAATCCTCCAGACTGTGAA
GGTTGTGGATGAGTTGGTGAAGGTGATGGGAAGGCATAAGCCTGAGAACATCGTGATCGAAATGGCTAGA
GAGAACCAGACCACTCAGAAGGGACAGAAGAACTCTAGGGAAAGGATGAAGAGGATCGAGGAAGGTATCA
AAGAGCTTGGATCTCAGATCCTCAAAGAGCACCCTGTTGAGAACACTCAGCTCCAGAATGAGAAGCTCTA
CCTCTACTACCTCCAGAACGGAAGGGATATGTATGTGGATCAAGAGTTGGATATCAACAGGCTCTCTGAT
TACGATGTTGATCATATCGTGCCACAGTCATTCTTGAAGGATGATTCTATCGATAACAAGGTGCTCACCA
GGTCTGATAAGAACAGGGGTAAGAGTGATAACGTGCCAAGTGAAGAGGTTGTGAAGAAAATGAAGAACTA
TTGGAGGCAGCTCCTCAACGCTAAGCTCATCACTCAGAGAAAGTTCGATAACTTGACTAAGGCTGAGAGG
GGAGGACTCTCTGAATTGGATAAGGCAGGATTCATCAAGAGGCAGCTTGTGGAAACCAGGCAGATCACTA
AGCACGTTGCACAGATCCTCGATTCTAGGATGAACACCAAGTACGATGAGAACGATAAGTTGATCAGGGA
AGTGAAGGTTATCACCCTCAAGTCAAAGCTCGTGTCTGATTTCAGAAAGGATTTCCAATTCTACAAGGTG
AGGGAAATCAACAACTACCACCACGCTCACGATGCTTACCTTAACGCTGTTGTTGGAACCGCTCTCATCA
AGAAGTATCCTAAGCTCGAGTCAGAGTTCGTGTACGGTGATTACAAGGTGTACGATGTGAGGAAGATGAT
CGCTAAGTCTGAGCAAGAGATCGGAAAGGCTACCGCTAAGTATTTCTTCTACTCTAACATCATGAATTTC
TTCAAGACCGAGATTACCCTCGCTAACGGTGAGATCAGAAAGAGGCCACTCATCGAGACAAACGGTGAAA
CAGGTGAGATCGTGTGGGATAAGGGAAGGGATTTCGCTACCGTTAGAAAGGTGCTCTCTATGCCACAGGT
GAACATCGTTAAGAAAACCGAGGTGCAGACCGGTGGATTCTCTAAAGAGTCTATCCTCCCTAAGAGGAAC
TCTGATAAGCTCATTGCTAGGAAGAAGGATTGGGACCCTAAGAAATACGGTGGTTTCGATTCTCCTACCG
TGGCTTACTCTGTTCTCGTTGTGGCTAAGGTTGAGAAGGGAAAGAGTAAGAAGCTCAAGTCTGTTAAGGA
ACTTCTCGGAATCACTATCATGGAAAGGTCATCTTTCGAGAAGAACCCAATCGATTTCCTCGAGGCTAAG
GGATACAAAGAGGTTAAGAAGGATCTCATCATCAAGCTCCCAAAGTACTCACTCTTCGAACTCGAGAACG
GTAGAAAGAGGATGCTCGCTTCTGCTGGTGAGCTTCAAAAGGGAAACGAGCTTGCTCTCCCATCTAAGTA
CGTTAACTTTCTTTACCTCGCTTCTCACTACGAGAAGTTGAAGGGATCTCCAGAAGATAACGAGCAGAAG
CAACTTTTCGTTGAGCAGCACAAGCACTACTTGGATGAGATCATCGAGCAGATCTCTGAGTTCTCTAAAA
GGGTGATCCTCGCTGATGCAAACCTCGATAAGGTGTTGTCTGCTTACAACAAGCACAGAGATAAGCCTAT
CAGGGAACAGGCAGAGAACATCATCCATCTCTTCACCCTTACCAACCTCGGTGCTCCTGCTGCTTTCAAG
TACTTCGATACAACCATCGATAGGAAGAGATACACCTCTACCAAAGAAGTGCTCGATGCTACCCTCATCC
ATCAGTCTATCACTGGACTCTACGAGACTAGGATCGATCTCTCACAGCTCGGTGGTGATTCAAGGGCTGA
TCCTAAGAAGAAGAGGAAGGTTTGACGTCGACGATATGAAGATGAAGATGAAATATTTGGTGTGTCAAAT
AAAAAGCTTGTGTGCTTAAGTTTGTGTTTTTTTCTTGGCTTGTTGTGTTATGAATTTGTGGCTTTTTCTA
ATATTAAATGAATGTAAGATCACATTATAATGAATAAACAAATGTTTCTATAATCCATTGTGAATGTTTT
GTTGGATCTCTTCTGCAGCATATAACTACTGTATGTGCTATGGTATGGACTATGGAATATGATTAAAGAT
AAGCCAGAGCTCTGGTGACGGACGTGGGCAGGTGTGATGAAAAGCCTTAGGGTCAGGTGGCACTTTTCGG
GGAAATGTGCGATGAACCCCTATTTGTTTATTTTTCTAAATACATTCAAATATGTATCCGCTAATGAGAC
AATAACCCTGATAAATGCTTCAATTATATTGAAAAAGGAAGAGTATGAGTATCCAACATTTCCGTGTCGC
CCTTATTCCCTTTTTTGCGGCCTTCTGCCTTCCTGTTTTTGCTCACCCAGAAACGCTGGTGAAAGTAAAA
GATGCTGAAGATCAGTTGGGTGCCCGAGTGGGTTACATTGAACTGGATCTCAACAGCGGCAAAATCTTAG
AGAGTTTTCGCCCCGAAGAACGCTTCCCAATGATGAGCACTTTCAAAGTTCTGCTATGTGGCGCGGTGTT
ATCCCGTATTGATGCTGGGCAAGAGCAACTCGGTCGCCGCATACACTATTCTCAGAATGACTTGGTTGAG
TATTCACCAGTCACAGAAAAGCATCTTACGGATGGCATGACAGTAAGAGAATTATGTAGTGCTGCCATAA
CCATGAGTGATAACACTGCGGCCAACTTACTTCTGACAACGATTGGAGGACCGAAGGAGCTAACCGCTTT
TTTGCACAACATGGGGGATCATGTAACTCGCCTTGATCGTTGGGAACCGGAGCTGAATGAAGCCATACCA
AACGACGAGCGTGACACCACGATGCCTGTAGCAATGGCAACAACTCTCCGCAAACTATTAACTGGCGAAC
TACTTACTCTTGCTTCACGCCAGCAACTCATTGACTGGATGGAGGCGGACAAAGTTGCAGGACCACTTCT
GCGCTCGGCACTTCCGGCTGGCTGGTTTATTGCTGATAAATCTGGAGCCGGTGAGCGTGGGTCTCGCGGT
ATCATTGCAGCACTGGGGCCAGATGGTAAGCCCTCCCGTATCGTAGTTATCTACACGACGGGGAGTCAGG
CAACTATGGATGAACGAAATAGACAGATCGCTGAGATAGGTGCCTCACTGATTAAGCATTGGTAACTGTC
AGACGAAGGGAAATAAATAGTAGCCCGCCTGATGTGCGGGCTTTTTTTTGGTGGTGGTTACCAGTGTCGC
TTAGCTACCGTAGGTCCTCTTAGGCGGTCCGATTAGCGACATAGTCATCAAT
